>Addgene plasmid #225733 | pET28b-VapBC35 | addgene full sequence | sequence record 450323 | Addgene NGS Result
[68 nt withheld, positions 1-68]
CCCATTCGCCAATCCGGATATAGTTCCTCCTTTCAGCAAAAAACCCCTCAAGACCCGTTTAGAGGCCCCA
AGGGGTTATGCTAGTTATTGCTCAGCGGTGGCAGCAGCCAACTCAGCTTCCTTTCGGGCTTTGTTAGCAG
CCGGATCTCAGTGGTGGTGGTGGTGGTGCTCGAGGTACCGCTCCTCGGCGCGCATGCGCTCCAACAGCGT
TCCCGAGTCGAGACCGCCGCGCATCGGAATTGTGGGCCGAGGCGCCGGGCCATGCACTCTCGCCGGTTGC
ACACTGCCGGTGCTGATCAGTGAGTCGAGAGGGCCGGCAGAAGCCGGGATTATTCGGGCGATAACCTTGC
CGCGCTCAGTCAGGTTGATCTCTTCACCGCGCTTGACGCGGGCCAGGACCTTGGACGTCTCCTGGTTGAG
CGTTCGTATGGACACCTCATTCACCATATGTATATCTCCTTCTTATACTTAACTAATATACTAAGATGGG
GAATTGTTATCCGCTCACAATTCCCCTATAGTGAGTCGTATTAATTTCGATTATGCGGCCGTGTACAATA
CGATTACTTTCTGTTCGACTTAAGCATTATGCGGCCGCAAGCTTTCATCGCGCTTGTCCGGGTGCGACGA
CCGCCAACGACAGGGCCTCGGCGGCTTCCTTAAGGCGGTTGTCGTAGGTAACCAGCGCGGTCAATGGTGC
AACGGATCCGGCGGTTTGAGCAGTGGCTAGGTGTATCGCGTCGAGCGAGCGCAGTGCTGGGTTGGGGTAG
GCCGCCGCGGTGGAGCGTATGACCGCGTCGATTTCGAAACGGTCCAGCCTGGCTAGCACGGAGGGCACCG
CCGGTAGCCCTTCTGGGGAGACTGCGCGGATGGCTCTGGATAGCTCAACTTCGGTCAAAGCCGATGTGAT
CCACCGTAGTTCGGTGCGGTCATCGAGCCAATCAGCTAAAGCGTCAGATTCGACCTCGATCCGAATTAGC
TTGACCAGCGCCGAGGTTTCCAGGTAGATCACCCATGGTATATCTCCTTCTTAAAGTTAAACAAAATTAT
TTCTAGAGGGGAATTGTTATCCGCTCACAATTCCCCTATAGTGAGTCGTATTAATTTCGCGGGATCGAGA
TCTCGATCCTCTACGCCGGACGCATCGTGGCCGGCATCACCGGCGCCACAGGTGCGGTTGCTGGCGCCTA
TATCGCCGACATCACCGATGGGGAAGATCGGGCTCGCCACTTCGGGCTCATGAGCGCTTGTTTCGGCGTG
GGTATGGTGGCAGGCCCCGTGGCCGGGGGACTGTTGGGCGCCATCTCCTTGCATGCACCATTCCTTGCGG
CGGCGGTGCTCAACGGCCTCAACCTACTACTGGGCTGCTTCCTAATGCAGGAGTCGCATAAGGGAGAGCG
TCGAGATCCCGGACACCATCGAATGGCGCAAAACCTTTCGCGGTATGGCATGATAGCGCCCGGAAGAGAG
TCAATTCAGGGTGGTGAATGTGAAACCAGTAACGTTATACGATGTCGCAGAGTATGCCGGTGTCTCTTAT
CAGACCGTTTCCCGCGTGGTGAACCAGGCCAGCCACGTTTCTGCGAAAACGCGGGAAAAAGTGGAAGCGG
CGATGGCGGAGCTGAATTACATTCCCAACCGCGTGGCACAACAACTGGCGGGCAAACAGTCGTTGCTGAT
TGGCGTTGCCACCTCCAGTCTGGCCCTGCACGCGCCGTCGCAAATTGTCGCGGCGATTAAATCTCGCGCC
GATCAACTGGGTGCCAGCGTGGTGGTGTCGATGGTAGAACGAAGCGGCGTCGAAGCCTGTAAAGCGGCGG
TGCACAATCTTCTCGCGCAACGCGTCAGTGGGCTGATCATTAACTATCCGCTGGATGACCAGGATGCCAT
TGCTGTGGAAGCTGCCTGCACTAATGTTCCGGCGTTATTTCTTGATGTCTCTGACCAGACACCCATCAAC
AGTATTATTTTCTCCCATGAAGACGGTACGCGACTGGGCGTGGAGCATCTGGTCGCATTGGGTCACCAGC
AAATCGCGCTGTTAGCGGGCCCATTAAGTTCTGTCTCGGCGCGTCTGCGTCTGGCTGGCTGGCATAAATA
TCTCACTCGCAATCAAATTCAGCCGATAGCGGAACGGGAAGGCGACTGGAGTGCCATGTCCGGTTTTCAA
CAAACCATGCAAATGCTGAATGAGGGCATCGTTCCCACTGCGATGCTGGTTGCCAACGATCAGATGGCGC
TGGGCGCAATGCGCGCCATTACCGAGTCCGGGCTGCGCGTTGGTGCGGATATCTCGGTAGTGGGATACGA
CGATACCGAAGACAGCTCATGTTATATCCCGCCGTTAACCACCATCAAACAGGATTTTCGCCTGCTGGGG
CAAACCAGCGTGGACCGCTTGCTGCAACTCTCTCAGGGCCAGGCGGTGAAGGGCAATCAGCTGTTGCCCG
TCTCACTGGTGAAAAGAAAAACCACCCTGGCGCCCAATACGCAAACCGCCTCTCCCCGCGCGTTGGCCGA
TTCATTAATGCAGCTGGCACGACAGGTTTCCCGACTGGAAAGCGGGCAGTGAGCGCAACGCAATTAATGT
AAGTTAGCTCACTCATTAGGCACCGGGATCTCGACCGATGCCCTTGAGAGCCTTCAACCCAGTCAGCTCC
TTCCGGTGGGCGCGGGGCATGACTATCGTCGCCGCACTTATGACTGTCTTCTTTATCATGCAACTCGTAG
GACAGGTGCCGGCAGCGCTCTGGGTCATTTTCGGCGAGGACCGCTTTCGCTGGAGCGCGACGATGATCGG
CCTGTCGCTTGCGGTATTCGGAATCTTGCACGCCCTCGCTCAAGCCTTCGTCACTGGTCCCGCCACCAAA
CGTTTCGGCGAGAAGCAGGCCATTATCGCCGGCATGGCGGCCCCACGGGTGCGCATGATCGTGCTCCTGT
CGTTGAGGACCCGGCTAGGCTGGCGGGGTTGCCTTACTGGTTAGCAGAATGAATCACCGATACGCGAGCG
AACGTGAAGCGACTGCTGCTGCAAAACGTCTGCGACCTGAGCAACAACATGAATGGTCTTCGGTTTCCGT
GTTTCGTAAAGTCTGGAAACGCGGAAGTCAGCGCCCTGCACCATTATGTTCCGGATCTGCATCGCAGGAT
GCTGCTGGCTACCCTGTGGAACACCTACATCTGTATTAACGAAGCGCTGGCATTGACCCTGAGTGATTTT
TCTCTGGTCCCGCCGCATCCATACCGCCAGTTGTTTACCCTCACAACGTTCCAGTAACCGGGCATGTTCA
TCATCAGTAACCCGTATCGTGAGCATCCTCTCTCGTTTCATCGGTATCATTACCCCCATGAACAGAAATC
CCCCTTACACGGAGGCATCAGTGACCAAACAGGAAAAAACCGCCCTTAACATGGCCCGCTTTATCAGAAG
CCAGACATTAACGCTTCTGGAGAAACTCAACGAGCTGGACGCGGATGAACAGGCAGACATCTGTGAATCG
CTTCACGACCACGCTGATGAGCTTTACCGCAGCTGCCTCGCGCGTTTCGGTGATGACGGTGAAAACCTCT
GACACATGCAGCTCCCGGAGACGGTCACAGCTTGTCTGTAAGCGGATGCCGGGAGCAGACAAGCCCGTCA
GGGCGCGTCAGCGGGTGTTGGCGGGTGTCGGGGCGCAGCCATGACCCAGTCACGTAGCGATAGCGGAGTG
TATACTGGCTTAACTATGCGGCATCAGAGCAGATTGTACTGAGAGTGCACCATTGCGGTGTGAAATACCG
CACAGATGCGTAAGGAGAAAATACCGCATCAGGCGCTCTTCCGCTTCCTCGCTCACTGACTCGCTGCGCT
CGGTCGTTCGGCTGCGGCGAGCGGTATCAGCTCACTCAAAGGCGGTAATACGGTTATCCACAGAATCAGG
GGATAACGCAGGAAAGAACATGTGAGCAAAAGGCCAGCAAAAGGCCAGGAACCGTAAAAAGGCCGCGTTG
CTGGCGTTTTTCCATAGGCTCCGCCCCCCTGACGAGCATCACAAAAATCGACGCTCAAGTCAGAGGTGGC
GAAACCCGACAGGACTATAAAGATACCAGGCGTTTCCCCCTGGAAGCTCCCTCGTGCGCTCTCCTGTTCC
GACCCTGCCGCTTACCGGATACCTGTCCGCCTTTCTCCCTTCGGGAAGCGTGGCGCTTTCTCATAGCTCA
CGCTGTAGGTATCTCAGTTCGGTGTAGGTCGTTCGCTCCAAGCTGGGCTGTGTGCACGAACCCCCCGTTC
AGCCCGACCGCTGCGCCTTATCCGGTAACTATCGTCTTGAGTCCAACCCGGTAAGACACGACTTATCGCC
ACTGGCAGCAGCCACTGGTAACAGGATTAGCAGAGCGAGGTATGTAGGCGGTGCTACAGAGTTCTTGAAG
TGGTGGCCTAACTACGGCTACACTAGAAGGACAGTATTTGGTATCTGCGCTCTGCTGAAGCCAGTTACCT
TCGGAAAAAGAGTTGGTAGCTCTTGATCCGGCAAACAAACCACCGCTGGTAGCGGTGGTTTTTTTGTTTG
CAAGCAGCAGATTACGCGCAGAAAAAAAGGATCTCAAGAAGATCCTTTGATCTTTTCTACGGGGTCTGAC
GCTCAGTGGAACGAAAACTCACGTTAAGGGATTTTGGTCATGAACAATAAAACTGTCTGCTTACATAAAC
AGTAATACAAGGGGTGTTATGAGCCATATTCAACGGGAAACGTCTTGCTCTAGGCCGCGATTAAATTCCA
ACATGGATGCTGATTTATATGGGTATAAATGGGCTCGCGATAATGTCGGGCAATCAGGTGCGACAATCTA
TCGATTGTATGGGAAGCCCGATGCGCCAGAGTTGTTTCTGAAACATGGCAAAGGTAGCGTTGCCAATGAT
GTTACAGATGAGATGGTCAGACTAAACTGGCTGACGGAATTTATGCCTCTTCCGACCATCAAGCATTTTA
TCCGTACTCCTGATGATGCATGGTTACTCACCACTGCGATCCCCGGGAAAACAGCATTCCAGGTATTAGA
AGAATATCCTGATTCAGGTGAAAATATTGTTGATGCGCTGGCAGTGTTCCTGCGCCGGTTGCATTCGATT
CCTGTTTGTAATTGTCCTTTTAACAGCGATCGCGTATTTCGTCTCGCTCAGGCGCAATCACGAATGAATA
ACGGTTTGGTTGATGCGAGTGATTTTGATGACGAGCGTAATGGCTGGCCTGTTGAACAAGTCTGGAAAGA
AATGCATAAACTTTTGCCATTCTCACCGGATTCAGTCGTCACTCATGGTGATTTCTCACTTGATAACCTT
ATTTTTGACGAGGGGAAATTAATAGGTTGTATTGATGTTGGACGAGTCGGAATCGCAGACCGATACCAGG
ATCTTGCCATCCTATGGAACTGCCTCGGTGAGTTTTCTCCTTCATTACAGAAACGGCTTTTTCAAAAATA
TGGTATTGATAATCCTGATATGAATAAATTGCAGTTTCATTTGATGCTCGATGAGTTTTTCTAAGAATTA
ATTCATGAGCGGATACATATTTGAATGTATTTAGAAAAATAAACAAATAGGGGTTCCGCGCACATTTCCC
CGAAAAGTGCCACCTAAATTGTAAGCGTTAATATTTTGTTAAAATTCGCGTTAAATTTTTGTTAAATCAG
CTCATTTTTTAACCAATAGGCCGAAATCGGCAAAATCCCTTATAAATCAAAAGAATAGACCGAGATAGGG
T
[37 nt withheld, positions 5810-5846]
AAAGAACGTGGACTCCAACGTCAAAGG
[49 nt withheld, positions 5874-5922]
T
[91 nt withheld, positions 5924-6014]
G
[56 nt withheld, positions 6016-6071]
Features (pLannotate 1.2.2; 22 found; start..end, strand, type, name):
    105..152     -  terminator     T7 terminator: transcription terminator for bacteriophage T7 RNA polymerase
    160..209     -  CDS            SET1 (fragment): solubility-enhancement tag derived from T7 phage gene 10B
    219..236     -  CDS            9xHis (fragment): 9xHis affinity tag
    243..509     -  CDS            vapB35: VPB35_MYCTU - Experimental evidence at protein level: Swiss-Prot protein existence level 1. Antitoxin component of a type II toxin-antitoxin (TA) system. Upon expression in M.smegmatis neutralizes the effect of cognate toxin VapC35. From Mycobacterium tuberculosis (strain ATCC 25618 / H37Rv).
    558..582     -  protein_bind   lac operator: The lac repressor binds to the lac operator to inhibit transcription in E. coli. This inhibition can be relieved by adding lactose or isopropyl-β-D-thiogalactopyranoside (IPTG). lac repressor encoded by lacI
    583..601     -  promoter       T7 promoter: promoter for bacteriophage T7 RNA polymerase
    676..1077    -  CDS            vapC35: VPC35_MYCTU - Experimental evidence at protein level: Swiss-Prot protein existence level 1. Toxic component of a type II toxin-antitoxin (TA) system. An RNase (By similarity). Upon expression in M.smegmatis inhibits colony formation. Its toxic effect is neutralized by coexpression with cognate antitoxin VapB35. From Mycobacterium tuberculosis (strain ATCC 25618 / H37Rv).
   1091..1113    -  RBS            RBS: efficient ribosome binding site from bacteriophage T7 gene 10 (Olins and Rangwala, 1989)
   1128..1152    -  protein_bind   lac operator: The lac repressor binds to the lac operator to inhibit transcription in E. coli. This inhibition can be relieved by adding lactose or isopropyl-β-D-thiogalactopyranoside (IPTG). lac repressor encoded by lacI
   1153..1171    -  promoter       T7 promoter: promoter for bacteriophage T7 RNA polymerase
   1193..1472    +  CDS            TcR (fragment): tetracycline efflux protein; tet; confers resistance to tetracycline
   1480..1557    +  promoter       lacI promoter: lacI
   1558..2640    +  CDS            lacI: lac repressor; lacI; The lac repressor binds to the lac operator to inhibit transcription in E. coli. This inhibition can be relieved by adding lactose or isopropyl-β-D-thiogalactopyranoside (IPTG).
   2653..2674    +  protein_bind   CAP binding site: CAP binding activates transcription in the presence of cAMP. E. coli catabolite activator protein
   2689..2980    +  CDS            TcR (fragment): tetracycline efflux protein; tet; confers resistance to tetracycline
   3052..3432    -  CDS            YPB1_ECOLX: Protein predicted: Swiss-Prot protein existence level 4. From Escherichia coli.
   3449..3640    +  CDS            rop: Rop protein, which maintains plasmids at low copy number; rop
   3742..3881    +  misc_feature   bom: basis of mobility region from pBR322
   4067..4655    -  rep_origin     ori: high-copy-number ColE1/pMB1/pBR322/pUC origin of replication
   4777..5592    +  CDS            KanR: aminoglycoside phosphotransferase; aph(3')-Ia; confers resistance to kanamycin in bacteria or G418 (Geneticin®) in eukaryotes
   5601..5658    -  promoter       AmpR promoter (fragment): bla
   5711..68      -  rep_origin     f1 ori (across the origin) (sequence partly withheld): f1 bacteriophage origin of replication; arrow indicates direction of (+) strand synthesis
