[The description below was written by a language model from this plasmid's Addgene catalogue record and pLannotate feature annotations shown in this document.]
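Description:
pET28b-VapBC35 is a bacterial expression plasmid built on a pET backbone for producing the VapBC35 type II toxin-antitoxin pair of Mycobacterium tuberculosis (Rv1962 locus) in E. coli. It is propagated through a ColE1/pMB1-type origin and selected with kanamycin via the aph(3')-Ia gene. The backbone also carries rop and the bom mobilisation region from pBR322, an f1 phage origin, and a lacI gene with its own promoter. The catalogue lists the plasmid as high copy, although rop normally restrains copy number in pBR322-derived vectors. Short tetracycline-resistance fragments and an AmpR promoter fragment in the annotation are backbone remnants rather than functional markers.

The feature table shows an arrangement in which each gene has its own T7 promoter and lac operator. The upstream unit has a T7 promoter/lac operator and the T7 gene 10 ribosome binding site driving vapC35, the toxin, described as a putative RNase. A second T7 promoter/lac operator follows and precedes vapB35, the cognate antitoxin that neutralises VapC35. A ribosome binding site is not annotated for this second unit. A histidine tag lies immediately downstream of vapB35, consistent with the recorded C-terminal 6xHis tag, which would therefore sit on the antitoxin. A single T7 terminator closes the cassette. Expression requires a host supplying T7 RNA polymerase and is repressed by LacI until induced with IPTG. Co-expression of the antitoxin should offset toxin toxicity and allow the complex to be recovered by metal-affinity purification through the tagged partner. The cloning sites used are not recorded.
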