Addgene plasmid #225733: pET28b-VapBC35
Purpose: To express VapBC35(Rv1962) Toxin antitoxin in E. coli
Depositing lab: Nicole Sampson. Depositing organization: Stony Brook University. Publication: Mycobacterium tuberculosis Mce3R TetR-like Repressor Forms an Asymmetric Four-Helix Bundle and Binds a Nonpalindrome Sequencedagger. Panagoda NT, Balazsi G, Sampson NS. ACS Chem Biol. 2024 Dec 20;19(12):2580-2592. doi: 10.1021/acschembio.4c00687. Epub 2024 Nov 15. PubMed 39545866.
Backbone
  Vector backbone: pET
  Vector type: Bacterial Expression
Growth in bacteria
  Bacterial resistance: Kanamycin, 50 μg/mL
  Growth temperature: 37°C
  Growth strain: DH5alpha
  Copy number: High Copy
Gene/Insert
  Gene/Insert name: vapBC35
  Species: Mycobacterium tuberculosis
  Tag / fusion protein: 6xHis (C terminal on insert)
  Cloning method: Restriction Enzyme; 5′ cloning site unknown (unknown if destroyed)
Terms and licenses: Academic/Nonprofit Terms; Industry Terms: Not Available to Industry
How to cite: pET28b-VapBC35 was a gift from Nicole Sampson (Addgene plasmid # 225733 ; http://n2t.net/addgene:225733 ; RRID:Addgene_225733)
