>Addgene plasmid #225733 | pET28b-VapBC35 | depositor partial sequence | sequence record 442253 | VapB35
GTGAATGAGGTGTCCATACGAACGCTCAACCAGGAGACGTCCAAGGTCCTGGCCCGCGTCAAGCGCGGTG
AAGAGATCAACCTGACTGAGCGCGGCAAGGTTATCGCCCGAATAATCCCGGCTTCTGCCGGCCCTCTCGA
CTCACTGATCAGCACCGGCAGTGTGCAACCGGCGAGAGTGCATGGCCCGGCGCCTCGGCCCACAATTCCG
ATGCGCGGCGGTCTCGACTCGGGAACGCTGTTGGAGCGCATGCGCGCCGAGGAGCGGTACTAG
