>Addgene plasmid #225733 | pET28b-VapBC35 | depositor partial sequence | sequence record 442254 | VapC35
GTGATCTACCTGGAAACCTCGGCGCTGGTCAAGCTAATTCGGATCGAGGTCGAATCTGACGCTTTAGCTG
ATTGGCTCGATGACCGCACCGAACTACGGTGGATCACATCGGCTTTGACCGAAGTTGAGCTATCCAGAGC
CATCCGCGCAGTCTCCCCAGAAGGGCTACCGGCGGTGCCCTCCGTGCTAGCCAGGCTGGACCGTTTCGAA
ATCGACGCGGTCATACGCTCCACCGCGGCGGCCTACCCCAACCCAGCACTGCGCTCGCTCGACGCGATAC
ACCTAGCCACTGCTCAAACCGCCGGATCCGTTGCACCATTGACCGCGCTGGTTACCTACGACAACCGCCT
TAAGGAAGCCGCCGAGGCCCTGTCGTTGGCGGTCGTCGCACCCGGACAAGCGCGATGA
